Addgene plasmid #227124: pGL4_10xUAS-CMVmin-BC0432-luc2
Purpose: Barcoded assay, UAS sensor for split TEV assays; barcode BC0432
Depositing lab: Michael Wehr. Depositing organization: Systasy Bioscience GmbH. Publication: Polypharmacological profiling across protein target families and cellular pathways using the multiplexed cell-based assay platform safetyProfiler reveals efficacy, potency and side effects of drugs. Popovic L, Brankatschk B, Palladino G, Rossner MJ, Wehr MC. Biomed Pharmacother. 2024 Nov;180:117523. doi: 10.1016/j.biopha.2024.117523. Epub 2024 Oct 14. PubMed 39405910.
Backbone
  Vector backbone: pGL4
  Vector type: Mammalian Expression
Growth in bacteria
  Bacterial resistance: Ampicillin, 100 μg/mL
  Growth temperature: 37°C
  Growth strain: DH5alpha
  Copy number: High Copy
Gene/Insert
  Gene/Insert name: 10x clustered UAS element linked to CMV minimal promoter driving barcode 0432 and a luciferase reporter gene
  Species: Synthetic
  Cloning method: Gateway Cloning
Terms and licenses: Academic/Nonprofit Terms; Industry Terms: Not Available to Industry
How to cite: pGL4_10xUAS-CMVmin-BC0432-luc2 was a gift from Michael Wehr (Addgene plasmid # 227124 ; http://n2t.net/addgene:227124 ; RRID:Addgene_227124)
