[The description below was written by a language model from this plasmid's Addgene catalogue record and pLannotate feature annotations shown in this document.]
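Description:
pGL4_10xUAS-CMVmin-BC0432-luc2 is a mammalian reporter plasmid of about 6.7 kb built on the pGL4 luciferase backbone. It is propagated in E. coli at high copy from a ColE1/pUC-type origin under ampicillin selection (AmpR). The backbone also carries an SV40 enhancer/early promoter driving a hygromycin B phosphotransferase gene with a synthetic poly(A) signal, which would allow selection of stably transfected mammalian cells. A synthetic poly(A) signal and an RNA polymerase II transcriptional pause site sit upstream of the sensor cassette, a typical pGL4 arrangement that reduces background from read-through transcription.

The payload is a synthetic Gal4-responsive sensor assembled by Gateway recombination, as shown by the attB1, attB4, attB3 and attB2 sites separating its modules. Clustered UAS elements (ten copies according to the record; the annotation software picks up only scattered fragments) lie between attB1 and attB4. They are followed by a minimal CMV promoter, which has little activity unless a Gal4 DNA-binding-domain transactivator is bound upstream. The next module, between attB3 and attB2, contains facing T3 and T7 promoter sequences. This is presumably where the unique barcode BC0432 sits, although the barcode itself is not annotated. Downstream is the firefly luc2 coding sequence fused to hCL1 and hPEST degradation sequences, which shorten the reporter's half-life so the signal tracks transcriptional changes more closely. The cassette ends with an SV40 poly(A) signal.

The construct serves as the readout for split TEV assays, in which an interaction-dependent reconstitution of TEV protease typically releases a Gal4-based transcription factor that activates the UAS sensor. Activity can be measured by luminescence or, through the transcribed barcode, in multiplexed barcoded profiling assays run alongside other uniquely barcoded sensors.
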