Features (pLannotate 1.2.2; 25 found; start..end, strand, type, name):
     47..71      +  protein_bind   attB1: mutant version of attB; recombination site for the Gateway® BP reaction BP Clonase™
    101..119     +  protein_bind   5X UAS (fragment): five tandem copies of the "ScaI site" 17-mer CGGAGTACTGTCCTCCG, an upstream activating sequence (UAS) that efficiently binds yeast Gal4 (Webster et al., 1988; Pfeiffer et al., 2010) GAL4
    187..204     +  protein_bind   5X UAS (fragment): five tandem copies of the "ScaI site" 17-mer CGGAGTACTGTCCTCCG, an upstream activating sequence (UAS) that efficiently binds yeast Gal4 (Webster et al., 1988; Pfeiffer et al., 2010) GAL4
    235..253     +  protein_bind   5X UAS (fragment): five tandem copies of the "ScaI site" 17-mer CGGAGTACTGTCCTCCG, an upstream activating sequence (UAS) that efficiently binds yeast Gal4 (Webster et al., 1988; Pfeiffer et al., 2010) GAL4
    321..338     +  protein_bind   5X UAS (fragment): five tandem copies of the "ScaI site" 17-mer CGGAGTACTGTCCTCCG, an upstream activating sequence (UAS) that efficiently binds yeast Gal4 (Webster et al., 1988; Pfeiffer et al., 2010) GAL4
    358..378     -  protein_bind   attB4: mutant version of attB; core recombination site for the Gateway® BP reaction BP Clonase™
    394..431     +  promoter       minimal CMV promoter: human cytomegalovirus (CMV) immediate early promoter
    514..534     +  protein_bind   attB3: mutant version of attB; core recombination site for the Gateway® BP reaction BP Clonase™
    561..579     +  promoter       T3 promoter: promoter for bacteriophage T3 RNA polymerase
    643..661     -  promoter       T7 promoter: promoter for bacteriophage T7 RNA polymerase
    688..708     -  protein_bind   attB2: mutant version of attB; core recombination site for the Gateway® BP reaction BP Clonase™
    773..2425    +  CDS            luciferase: firefly luciferase synthetic luc2 version of the luciferase gene
   2429..2476    +  CDS            hCL1: non-ORF yeast peptide conferring ubiquitin-dependent degradation human codon-optimized
   2483..2599    +  CDS            hPEST: PEST degradation sequence from mouse ornithine decarboxylase human codon-optimized
   2648..2769    -  polyA_signal   SV40 poly(A) signal: SV40 polyadenylation signal
   2795..2926    -  CDS            LT_SV40 (fragment): Experimental evidence at protein level: Swiss-Prot protein existence level 1. Isoform 17kT antigen targets host RBL2 for degradation and promotes cell proliferation. Transactivates host cyclin A promoter through its J domain. From Simian virus 40 (SV40).
   2963..3320    +  promoter       SV40 promoter: SV40 enhancer and early promoter
   3351..4388    +  CDS            HygR: hygromycin B phosphotransferase confers resistance to hygromycin
   4412..4460    +  polyA_signal   poly(A) signal: synthetic polyadenylation signal
   4476..4607    +  CDS            TcR (fragment): tetracycline efflux protein; tet; confers resistance to tetracycline
   4787..5375    -  rep_origin     ori: high-copy-number ColE1/pMB1/pBR322/pUC origin of replication
   5575..6435    -  CDS            AmpR: β-lactamase confers resistance to ampicillin, carbenicillin, and related antibiotics
   6436..6477    -  promoter       AmpR promoter (fragment): bla
   6540..6588    +  polyA_signal   poly(A) signal: synthetic polyadenylation signal
   6602..6693    +  misc_feature   pause site: RNA polymerase II transcriptional pause signal from the human α2 globin gene
>Addgene plasmid #227124 | pGL4_10xUAS-CMVmin-BC0432-luc2 | addgene full sequence | sequence record 455215 | Addgene NGS Result
GGCCTAACTGGCCGGTACCTGAGCTCGCTAGCCTCGAGGATATCAAACAAGTTTGTACAAAAAAGCAGGC
TCCCTAACTGGCCGGTACCGAGTTTCTAGACGGAGTACTGTCCTCCGAGCGGAGTACTGTCCTCCGACTC
GAGCGGAGTACTGTCCTCCGATCGGAGTACTGTCCTCCGCGAATTCCGGAGTACTGTCCTCCGAAGACGC
TAGTGCCGGTACCGAGTTTCTAGACGGAGTACTGTCCTCCGAGCGGAGTACTGTCCTCCGACTCGAGCGG
AGTACTGTCCTCCGATCGGAGTACTGTCCTCCGCGAATTCCGGAGTACTGTCCTCCGAAGACGCTAGCGG
GGGGCTACAACTTTTCTATACAAAGTTGCGGTACCCGGGTCGAGTAGGCGTGTACGGTGGGAGGCCTATA
TAAGCAGAGCTCGTTTAGTGAACCGTCAGATCGCCTGGAGACGCCATCCACGCTGTTTTGACCTCCATAG
AAGACACCGGGACCGATCCAGCCCAACTTTGTATAATAAAGTTGAGCTAGTTGCTAAGTCTGCCGAGTAG
AATTAACCCTCACTAAAGGGTAGGTGACACTATAATCATCATTACTCTACTTTAGACCGAGTCTTTCTTT
ACATTACTTTACCCTATAGTGAGTCGTATTAGTAGACGCGAGTCAATGCATGTACGACAGCTTTCTTGTA
CAAAGTGGTTCGATATCAAGATCTGGCCTCGGCGGCCAAGCTTGGCAATCCGGTACTGTTGGTAAAGCCA
CCATGGAAGATGCCAAAAACATTAAGAAGGGCCCAGCGCCATTCTACCCACTCGAAGACGGGACCGCCGG
CGAGCAGCTGCACAAAGCCATGAAGCGCTACGCCCTGGTGCCCGGCACCATCGCCTTTACCGACGCACAT
ATCGAGGTGGACATTACCTACGCCGAGTACTTCGAGATGAGCGTTCGGCTGGCAGAAGCTATGAAGCGCT
ATGGGCTGAATACAAACCATCGGATCGTGGTGTGCAGCGAGAATAGCTTGCAGTTCTTCATGCCCGTGTT
GGGTGCCCTGTTCATCGGTGTGGCTGTGGCCCCAGCTAACGACATCTACAACGAGCGCGAGCTGCTGAAC
AGCATGGGCATCAGCCAGCCCACCGTCGTATTCGTGAGCAAGAAAGGGCTGCAAAAGATCCTCAACGTGC
AAAAGAAGCTACCGATCATACAAAAGATCATCATCATGGATAGCAAGACCGACTACCAGGGCTTCCAAAG
CATGTACACCTTCGTGACTTCCCATTTGCCACCCGGCTTCAACGAGTACGACTTCGTGCCCGAGAGCTTC
GACCGGGACAAAACCATCGCCCTGATCATGAACAGTAGTGGCAGTACCGGATTGCCCAAGGGCGTAGCCC
TACCGCACCGCACCGCTTGTGTCCGATTCAGTCATGCCCGCGACCCCATCTTCGGCAACCAGATCATCCC
CGACACCGCTATCCTCAGCGTGGTGCCATTTCACCACGGCTTCGGCATGTTCACCACGCTGGGCTACTTG
ATCTGCGGCTTTCGGGTCGTGCTCATGTACCGCTTCGAGGAGGAGCTATTCTTGCGCAGCTTGCAAGACT
ATAAGATTCAATCTGCCCTGCTGGTGCCCACACTATTTAGCTTCTTCGCTAAGAGCACTCTCATCGACAA
GTACGACCTAAGCAACTTGCACGAGATCGCCAGCGGCGGGGCGCCGCTCAGCAAGGAGGTAGGTGAGGCC
GTGGCCAAACGCTTCCACCTACCAGGCATCCGCCAGGGCTACGGCCTGACAGAAACAACCAGCGCCATTC
TGATCACCCCCGAAGGGGACGACAAGCCTGGCGCAGTAGGCAAGGTGGTGCCCTTCTTCGAGGCTAAGGT
GGTGGACTTGGACACCGGTAAGACACTGGGTGTGAACCAGCGCGGCGAGCTGTGCGTCCGTGGCCCCATG
ATCATGAGCGGCTACGTTAACAACCCCGAGGCTACAAACGCTCTCATCGACAAGGACGGCTGGCTGCACA
GCGGCGACATCGCCTACTGGGACGAGGACGAGCACTTCTTCATCGTGGACCGGCTGAAGAGCCTGATCAA
ATACAAGGGCTACCAGGTAGCCCCAGCCGAACTGGAGAGCATCCTGCTGCAACACCCCAACATCTTCGAC
GCCGGGGTCGCCGGCCTGCCCGACGACGATGCCGGCGAGCTGCCCGCCGCAGTCGTCGTGCTGGAACACG
GTAAAACCATGACCGAGAAGGAGATCGTGGACTATGTGGCCAGCCAGGTTACAACCGCCAAGAAGCTGCG
CGGTGGTGTTGTGTTCGTGGACGAGGTGCCTAAAGGACTGACCGGCAAGTTGGACGCCCGCAAGATCCGC
GAGATTCTCATTAAGGCCAAGAAGGGCGGCAAGATCGCCGTGTAATCTGCTTGCAAGAACTGGTTCAGTA
GCTTAAGCCACTTTGTGATCCACCTTAACAGCCACGGCTTCCCTCCCGAGGTGGAGGAGCAGGCCGCCGG
CACCCTGCCCATGAGCTGCGCCCAGGAGAGCGGCATGGATAGACACCCTGCTGCTTGCGCCAGCGCCAGG
ATCAACGTCTAACTGCAGTCTAGAGTCGGGGCGGCCGGCCGCTTCGAGCAGACATGATAAGATACATTGA
TGAGTTTGGACAAACCACAACTAGAATGCAGTGAAAAAAATGCTTTATTTGTGAAATTTGTGATGCTATT
GCTTTATTTGTAACCATTATAAGCTGCAATAAACAAGTTAACAACAACAATTGCATTCATTTTATGTTTC
AGGTTCAGGGGGAGGTGTGGGAGGTTTTTTAAAGCAAGTAAAACCTCTACAAATGTGGTAAAATCGATAA
GGATCCGTTTGCGTATTGGGCGCTCTTCCGCTGATCTGCGCAGCACCATGGCCTGAAATAACCTCTGAAA
GAGGAACTTGGTTAGCTACCTTCTGAGGCGGAAAGAACCAGCTGTGGAATGTGTGTCAGTTAGGGTGTGG
AAAGTCCCCAGGCTCCCCAGCAGGCAGAAGTATGCAAAGCATGCATCTCAATTAGTCAGCAACCAGGTGT
GGAAAGTCCCCAGGCTCCCCAGCAGGCAGAAGTATGCAAAGCATGCATCTCAATTAGTCAGCAACCATAG
TCCCGCCCCTAACTCCGCCCATCCCGCCCCTAACTCCGCCCAGTTCCGCCCATTCTCCGCCCCATGGCTG
ACTAATTTTTTTTATTTATGCAGAGGCCGAGGCCGCCTCTGCCTCTGAGCTATTCCAGAAGTAGTGAGGA
GGCTTTTTTGGAGGCCTAGGCTTTTGCAAAAAGCTCGATTCTTCTGACACTAGCGCCACCATGAAGAAGC
CCGAACTCACCGCTACCAGCGTTGAAAAATTTCTCATCGAGAAGTTCGACAGTGTGAGCGACCTGATGCA
GTTGTCGGAGGGCGAAGAGAGCCGAGCCTTCAGCTTCGATGTCGGCGGACGCGGCTATGTACTGCGGGTG
AATAGCTGCGCTGATGGCTTCTACAAAGACCGCTACGTGTACCGCCACTTCGCCAGCGCTGCACTACCCA
TCCCCGAAGTGTTGGACATCGGCGAGTTCAGCGAGAGCCTGACATACTGCATCAGTAGACGCGCCCAAGG
CGTTACTCTCCAAGACCTCCCCGAAACAGAGCTGCCTGCTGTGTTACAGCCTGTCGCCGAAGCTATGGAT
GCTATTGCCGCCGCCGACCTCAGTCAAACCAGCGGCTTCGGCCCATTCGGGCCCCAAGGCATCGGCCAGT
ACACAACCTGGCGGGATTTCATTTGCGCCATTGCTGATCCCCATGTCTACCACTGGCAGACCGTGATGGA
CGACACCGTGTCCGCCAGCGTAGCTCAAGCCCTGGACGAACTGATGCTGTGGGCCGAAGACTGTCCCGAG
GTGCGCCACCTCGTCCATGCCGACTTCGGCAGCAACAACGTCCTGACCGACAACGGCCGCATCACCGCCG
TAATCGACTGGTCCGAAGCTATGTTCGGGGACAGTCAGTACGAGGTGGCCAACATCTTCTTCTGGCGGCC
CTGGCTGGCTTGCATGGAGCAGCAGACTCGCTACTTCGAGCGCCGGCATCCCGAGCTGGCCGGCAGCCCT
CGTCTGCGAGCCTACATGCTGCGCATCGGCCTGGATCAGCTCTACCAGAGCCTCGTGGACGGCAACTTCG
ACGATGCTGCCTGGGCTCAAGGCCGCTGCGATGCCATCGTCCGCAGCGGGGCCGGCACCGTCGGTCGCAC
ACAAATCGCTCGCCGGAGCGCAGCCGTATGGACCGACGGCTGCGTCGAGGTGCTGGCCGACAGCGGCAAC
CGCCGGCCCAGTACACGACCGCGCGCTAAGGAGGTAGGTCGAGTTTAAACTCTAGAACCGGTCATGGCCG
CAATAAAATATCTTTATTTTCATTACATCTGTGTGTTGGTTTTTTGTGTGTTCGAACTAGATGCTGTCGA
CCGATGCCCTTGAGAGCCTTCAACCCAGTCAGCTCCTTCCGGTGGGCGCGGGGCATGACTATCGTCGCCG
CACTTATGACTGTCTTCTTTATCATGCAACTCGTAGGACAGGTGCCGGCAGCGCTCTTCCGCTTCCTCGC
TCACTGACTCGCTGCGCTCGGTCGTTCGGCTGCGGCGAGCGGTATCAGCTCACTCAAAGGCGGTAATACG
GTTATCCACAGAATCAGGGGATAACGCAGGAAAGAACATGTGAGCAAAAGGCCAGCAAAAGGCCAGGAAC
CGTAAAAAGGCCGCGTTGCTGGCGTTTTTCCATAGGCTCCGCCCCCCTGACGAGCATCACAAAAATCGAC
GCTCAAGTCAGAGGTGGCGAAACCCGACAGGACTATAAAGATACCAGGCGTTTCCCCCTGGAAGCTCCCT
CGTGCGCTCTCCTGTTCCGACCCTGCCGCTTACCGGATACCTGTCCGCCTTTCTCCCTTCGGGAAGCGTG
GCGCTTTCTCATAGCTCACGCTGTAGGTATCTCAGTTCGGTGTAGGTCGTTCGCTCCAAGCTGGGCTGTG
TGCACGAACCCCCCGTTCAGCCCGACCGCTGCGCCTTATCCGGTAACTATCGTCTTGAGTCCAACCCGGT
AAGACACGACTTATCGCCACTGGCAGCAGCCACTGGTAACAGGATTAGCAGAGCGAGGTATGTAGGCGGT
GCTACAGAGTTCTTGAAGTGGTGGCCTAACTACGGCTACACTAGAAGAACAGTATTTGGTATCTGCGCTC
TGCTGAAGCCAGTTACCTTCGGAAAAAGAGTTGGTAGCTCTTGATCCGGCAAACAAACCACCGCTGGTAG
CGGTGGTTTTTTTGTTTGCAAGCAGCAGATTACGCGCAGAAAAAAAGGATCTCAAGAAGATCCTTTGATC
TTTTCTACGGGGTCTGACGCTCAGTGGAACGAAAACTCACGTTAAGGGATTTTGGTCATGAGATTATCAA
AAAGGATCTTCACCTAGATCCTTTTAAATTAAAAATGAAGTTTTAAATCAATCTAAAGTATATATGAGTA
AACTTGGTCTGACAGCGGCCGCAAATGCTAAACCACTGCAGTGGTTACCAGTGCTTGATCAGTGAGGCAC
CGATCTCAGCGATCTGCCTATTTCGTTCGTCCATAGTGGCCTGACTCCCCGTCGTGTAGATCACTACGAT
TCGTGAGGGCTTACCATCAGGCCCCAGCGCAGCAATGATGCCGCGAGAGCCGCGTTCACCGGCCCCCGAT
TTGTCAGCAATGAACCAGCCAGCAGGGAGGGCCGAGCGAAGAAGTGGTCCTGCTACTTTGTCCGCCTCCA
TCCAGTCTATGAGCTGCTGTCGTGATGCTAGAGTAAGAAGTTCGCCAGTGAGTAGTTTCCGAAGAGTTGT
GGCCATTGCTACTGGCATCGTGGTATCACGCTCGTCGTTCGGTATGGCTTCGTTCAACTCTGGTTCCCAG
CGGTCAAGCCGGGTCACATGATCACCCATATTATGAAGAAATGCAGTCAGCTCCTTAGGGCCTCCGATCG
TTGTCAGAAGTAAGTTGGCCGCGGTGTTGTCGCTCATGGTAATGGCAGCACTACACAATTCTCTTACCGT
CATGCCATCCGTAAGATGCTTTTCCGTGACCGGCGAGTACTCAACCAAGTCGTTTTGTGAGTAGTGTATA
CGGCGACCAAGCTGCTCTTGCCCGGCGTCTATACGGGACAACACCGCGCCACATAGCAGTACTTTGAAAG
TGCTCATCATCGGGAATCGTTCTTCGGGGCGGAAAGACTCAAGGATCTTGCCGCTATTGAGATCCAGTTC
GATATAGCCCACTCTTGCACCCAGTTGATCTTCAGCATCTTTTACTTTCACCAGCGTTTCGGGGTGTGCA
AAAACAGGCAAGCAAAATGCCGCAAAGAAGGGAATGAGTGCGACACGAAAATGTTGGATGCTCATACTCG
TCCTTTTTCAATATTATTGAAGCATTTATCAGGGTTACTAGTACGTCTCTCAAGGATAAGTAAGTAATAT
TAAGGTACGGGAGGTATTGGACAGGCCGCAATAAAATATCTTTATTTTCATTACATCTGTGTGTTGGTTT
TTTGTGTGAATCGATAGTACTAACATACGCTCTCCATCAAAACAAAACGAAACAAAACAAACTAGCAAAA
TAGGCTGTCCCCAGTGCAAGTGCAGGTGCCAGAACATTTCTCT
